>Addgene plasmid #181961 | cARA12-mRFP | addgene full sequence | sequence record 356737 | Addgene NGS Result
TTTCACGCCCTTTTAAATATCCGATTATTCTAATAAACGCTCTTTTCTCTTAGGTTTACCCGCCAATATA
TCCTGTCAAACACTGATAGTTTAAACTGAAGGCGGGAAACGACAATCTGATCCAAGCTCAAGCTGCTCTA
GCATTCGCCATTCAGGCTGCGCAACTGTTGGGAAGGGCGATCGGTGCGGGCCTCTTCGCTATTACGCCAG
CTGGCGAAAGGGGGATGTGCTGCAAGGCGATTAAGTTGGGTAACGCCAGGGTTTTCCCAGTCACGACGTT
GTAAAACGACGGCCAGTGCCAAGCTTGTGGATCCCCCATCACAACTTTGTATAGAAAAGTTGGTTTTGTG
TTCCCTACATCATACCCTATATATAGTCACACACACCTAAACACATTTTTACATCATTTTTAATAATGTC
CGTGTCTGTGTGTATTTTCTTAATTGTTACAGTGAAATAAATAAATGTGAAAGAGATTTGGTTTAAATTA
GATAACTATTTTACTTGAGAGTGTTTAATCTGACGTACATATTGGTTAATTCAGTTCAACGTCTTATAGT
GACATTAGATATTAATATTGATTAGATATTTTCTTACGTAATGTTCTCAAATCGGATAAATCAGTCAGTC
AAGCCATTATAATAAAATATTATACGAAGTTATAAAAGAAGAAAAAGAACTTTTTACTAAGTTTAGAATT
TATAATATTCAATTTTCACTTTACTAACATCGGTGATTCACCTAAAGCATTCTGTTTTACCAAGAATGTG
TGTTTGCTTTAGAATTCACAGTATTTACTTCTCACTTGATCCCGTGTGTAGTAGACAATAAAACCATGTT
GTTTCGGAGACTCATCATATTCACAAACAGATTTTCCGATTTAATAGTTCTTTTTCTTCTTTTATAATTT
TCATAGTACTGTATCTTGTTTTAATGGCTTTGCCTTGACTGACTGATTTATCTGATTTGAGAACACTACG
TAAGAAAACATCTAATACTATTATCTACTATCACTATATCTGTATTTAAATAACAATAGTTGTTTACCAA
TATCAAAATTACAGAGGGTGCTTAACTGCGTTTAGTATACATTTTTTATTATGTAATTTTAATTATAAAT
AAACCAGTTTACAATTTGGGATTTCTTTATTAGGATTTCATAACACACCATTGTTGAAAAATGGAGATCT
AAATTGACATTATATATGAAAGACAATAAATAAGATACAACGTTTTATATAAACAATATGGATTATATAC
AATAGTTAAAAAATCCTTAGATGTCTGTTAAACACAGCGTTTTGGTGAGTTAACTCGTATGGTATAAGTT
TAAAGCATTCCAGTAACTATATTGGTATCAAAATCTACATTCATATTAATTCAAATAATTTTTTACGTTT
ACCAAAATAAATCCATATAAACATGCGATTGATCTTGGGCAAGAGAGGTGTTAAAATAGTATCTTGGTAT
GACTATTAGTTGAAATTTGACTAATGCATTCAAGAATGTATATTTATTGTAAGAAATGCTCACGTATCTT
ATTTGATAAAGAATGCTCACGTACCTTAATAAATACGTGTGCATAGAGTTTGTGTGTATATATAGATGGT
TATGATCAGGGAAGAAGAACACAACACAACTCACCTCAAACAGACAATTTAATTCCAAAAGATAAAAACA
ATCAAAAGCAAGTTTGTACAAAAAAGCAGGCTATGTCTTCTTCGTTTCTCTCCTCCACTGCTTTCTTCCT
CCTCCTTTGTCTAGGATTCTGCCACGTGTCCTCTTCCTCCTCCGACCAAGGAACTTACATCGTTCACATG
GCTAAATCTCAGATGCCGTCGTCTTTCGACCTCCACTCTAACTGGTACGATTCATCTCTCAGATCTATCT
CCGACTCAGCCGAATTGCTCTACACTTACGAGAACGCGATTCATGGATTCTCAACACGGCTAACTCAAGA
AGAAGCCGACTCGCTCATGACTCAACCTGGTGTTATCTCCGTTTTACCGGAGCACCGTTACGAGCTACAC
ACCACTCGTACTCCTCTCTTCCTCGGTCTCGACGAACACACCGCAGATCTGTTCCCTGAAGCCGGCTCTT
ACAGCGACGTCGTCGTCGGAGTTCTCGATACCGGAGTTTGGCCCGAGAGTAAAAGCTACTCCGACGAAGG
ATTCGGTCCTATTCCTTCCTCCTGGAAAGGCGGATGCGAGGCCGGAACCAATTTCACCGCTTCTCTCTGT
AACCGTAAACTAATCGGAGCAAGATTCTTCGCTCGTGGTTACGAATCAACGATGGGACCAATCGATGAAT
CTAAAGAATCAAGATCTCCTAGAGACGACGACGGTCACGGAACTCACACCTCATCGACCGCCGCTGGATC
CGTCGTTGAAGGAGCTAGCTTATTAGGCTACGCTTCAGGAACAGCTCGTGGTATGGCTCCACGCGCTCGT
GTCGCTGTTTACAAAGTCTGTTGGCTCGGTGGTTGTTTCAGCTCAGATATTTTAGCTGCAATCGATAAAG
CCATCGCCGATAACGTCAATGTCCTGTCGATGTCACTCGGCGGTGGAATGTCGGATTATTATAGAGACGG
TGTTGCGATCGGAGCATTCGCCGCCATGGAAAGAGGGATTTTAGTATCTTGCTCAGCTGGTAATGCTGGT
CCGAGTAGTTCTAGTTTATCAAACGTAGCTCCATGGATCACAACTGTTGGTGCTGGTACTTTAGATCGTG
ATTTTCCGGCGCTTGCGATTCTCGGTAACGGCAAGAATTTCACCGGAGTTTCTTTGTTTAAAGGAGAAGC
TTTACCGGATAAATTGTTGCCGTTTATTTACGCTGGGAATGCTAGTAATGCTACTAATGGTAATCTCTGT
ATGACCGGAACTTTGATCCCGGAGAAAGTAAAGGGGAAGATTGTGATGTGTGATAGAGGAATTAATGCTA
GAGTTCAGAAAGGTGATGTGGTTAAAGCAGCAGGTGGAGTTGGAATGATTCTGGCTAACACTGCGGCGAA
TGGTGAAGAGCTTGTTGCGGATGCTCATTTGTTACCGGCGACCACCGTTGGTGAAAAAGCCGGTGATATA
ATCCGGCATTACGTGACTACTGATCCTAATCCCACCGCTTCGATTTCAATCTTAGGAACAGTCGTCGGTG
TTAAACCATCTCCGGTTGTCGCAGCGTTTAGCTCACGTGGACCGAATTCGATTACACCGAATATTCTTAA
ACCGGATCTGATCGCTCCTGGAGTAAACATCCTCGCCGCGTGGACCGGTGCTGCTGGACCAACCGGACTC
GCTTCCGATTCTCGCCGCGTGGAGTTCAATATCATCTCTGGGACGTCGATGTCTTGCCCTCACGTTAGTG
GTTTAGCGGCGCTTCTCAAGTCGGTGCATCCTGAATGGAGCCCGGCGGCGATTAGATCGGCGCTTATGAC
CACCGCTTACAAAACCTACAAAGACGGTAAACCGTTACTCGACATCGCGACAGGGAAGCCTTCGACGCCG
TTCGATCACGGTGCAGGACACGTGTCACCAACAACTGCCACTAATCCAGGACTCATCTACGATCTAACGA
CGGAGGATTACTTAGGCTTCCTCTGCGCATTGAATTACACATCGCCGCAAATTCGAAGTGTCTCGAGACG
TAATTACACTTGCGATCCGAGTAAATCGTACTCGGTCGCTGATTTGAACTACCCGTCGTTCGCCGTTAAC
GTTGATGGAGTCGGTGCGTATAAGTACACGCGCACGGTGACGAGCGTGGGAGGAGCTGGGACTTACTCGG
TTAAAGTAACTTCGGAGACGACAGGAGTCAAGATTTCGGTTGAACCGGCGGTTTTGAATTTCAAGGAAGC
TAACGAGAAAAAATCGTATACGGTGACGTTTACTGTAGACTCGTCGAAGCCGTCTGGATCTAACAGCTTT
GGGAGTATTGAATGGTCGGATGGGAAACACGTGGTGGGAAGTCCCGTGGCGATTAGCTGGACATACCCAG
CTTTCTTGTACAAAGTGGTTGATAACAGCATGGCCTCCTCCGAGGACGTCATCAAGGAGTTCATGCGCTT
CAAGGTGCGCATGGAGGGCTCCGTGAACGGCCACGAGTTCGAGATCGAGGGCGAGGGCGAGGGCCGCCCC
TACGAGGGCACCCAGACCGCCAAGCTGAAGGTGACCAAGGGCGGCCCCCTGCCCTTCGCCTGGGACATCC
TGTCCCCTCAGTTCCAGTACGGCTCCAAGGCCTACGTGAAGCACCCCGCCGACATCCCCGACTACTTGAA
GCTGTCCTTCCCCGAGGGCTTCAAGTGGGAGCGCGTGATGAACTTCGAGGACGGCGGCGTGGTGACCGTG
ACCCAGGACTCCTCCCTGCAGGACGGCGAGTTCATCTACAAGGTGAAGCTGCGCGGCACCAACTTCCCCT
CCGACGGCCCCGTAATGCAGAAGAAGACCATGGGCTGGGAGGCCTCCACCGAGCGGATGTACCCCGAGGA
CGGCGCCCTGAAGGGCGAGATCAAGATGAGGCTGAAGCTGAAGGACGGCGGCCACTACGACGCCGAGGTC
AAGACCACCTACATGGCCAAGAAGCCCGTGCAGCTGCCCGGCGCCTACAAGACCGACATCAAGCTGGACA
TCACCTCCCACAACGAGGACTACACCATCGTGGAACAGTACGAGCGCGCCGAGGGCCGCCACTCCACCGG
CGCCTAAGCTTAGAGCTCGAATTTCCCCGATCGTTCAAACATTTGGCAATAAAGTTTCTTAAGATTGAAT
CCTGTTGCCGGTCTTGCGATGATTATCATATAATTTCTGTTGAATTACGTTAAGCATGTAATAATTAACA
TGTAATGCATGACGTTATTTATGAGATGGGTTTTTATGATTAGAGTCCCGCAATTATACATTTAATACGC
GATAGAAAACAAAATATAGCGCGCAAACTAGGATAAATTATCGCGCGCGGTGTCATCTATGTTACTAGAT
CGGGAATTGGTTCCGGAACCAATTCGTAATCATGTCATAGCTGTTTCCTGTGTGAAATTGTTATCCGCTC
ACAATTCCACACAACATACGAGCCGGAAGCATAAAGTGTAAAGCCTGGGGTGCCTAATGAGTGAGCTAAC
TCACATTAGGCTGAATTAGGCGCGCCTATTTCTATTAATTCCCGATCTAGTAACATAGATGACACCGCGC
GCGATAATTTATCCTAGTTTGCGCGCTATATTTTGTTTTCTATCGCGTATTAAATGTATAATTGCGGGAC
TCTAATCATAAAAACCCATCTCATAAATAACGTCATGCATTACATGTTAATTATTACATGCTTAACGTAA
TTCAACAGAAATTATATGATAATCATCGCAAGACCGGCAACAGGATTCAATCTTAAGAAACTTTATTGCC
AAATGTTTGAACGATCGGGGAAATTCGGGGGATCGATCCCGCGAACTGTGGACGAGAACTGTGCCACCAA
GCGTAAGGCCGTTCTCTCGCATTTGCCTTGCTAGGCTCGCGCGAGTTGCTGGCTGAGGCGTTCTCGAAAT
CAGCTCTTGTTCGGTCGGCATCTACTCTATTCCTTTGCCCTCGGACGAGTGCTGGGGCGTCGGTTTCCAC
TATCGGCGAGTACTTCTACACAGCCATCGGTCCAGACGGCCGCGCTTCTGCGGGCGATTTGTGTACGCCC
GACAGTCCCGGCTCCGGATCGGACGATTGCGTCGCATCGACCCTGCGCCCAAGCTGCATCATCGAAATTG
CCGTCAACCAAGCTCTGATAGAGTTGGTCAAGACCAATGCGGAGCATATACGCCCGGAGCCGCGGCGATC
CTGCAAGCTCCGGATGCCTCCGCTCGAAGTAGCGCGTCTGCTGCTCCATACAAGCCAACCACGGCCTCCA
GAAGAAGATGTTGGCGACCTCGTATTGGGAATCCCCGAACATCGCCTCGCTCCAGTCAATGACCGCTGTT
ATGCGGCCATTGTCCGTCAGGACATTGTTGGAGCCGAAATCCGCGTGCACGAGGTGCCGGACTTCGGGGC
AGTCCTCGGCCCAAAGCATCAGCTCATCGAGAGCCTGCGCGACGGACGCACTGACGGTGTCGTCCATCAC
AGTTTGCCAGTGATACACATGGGGATCAGCAATCGCGCATATGAAATCACGCCATGTAGTGTATTGACCG
ATTCCTTGCGGTCCGAATGGGCCGAACCCGCTCGTCTGGCTAAGATCGGCCGCAGCGATCGCATCCATGG
CCTCCGCGACCGGCTGCAGAACAGCGGGCAGTTCGGTTTCAGGCAGGTCTTGCAACGTGACACCCTGTGC
ACGGCGGGAGATGCAATAGGTCAGGCTCTCGCTGAATGCCCCAATGTCAAGCACTTCCGGAATCGGGAGC
GCGGCCGATGCAAAGTGCCGATAAACATAACGATCTTTGTAGAAACCATCGGCGCAGCTATTTACCCGCA
GGACATATCCACGCCCTCCTACATCGAAGCTGAAAGCACGAGATTCTTCGCCCTCCGAGAGCTGCATCAG
GTCGGAGACGCTGTCGAACTTTTCGATCAGAAACTTCTCGACAGACGTCGCGGTGAGTTCAGGCTTTTTC
ATATCTTATTGCCCCCCGGGATCAGATCTGGATTGAGAGTGAATATGAGACTCTAATTGGATACCGAGGG
GAATTTATGGAACGTCAGTGGAGCATTTTTGACAAGAAATATTTGCTAGCTGATAGTGACCTTAGGCGAC
TTTTGAACGCGCAATAATGGTTTCTGACGTATGTGCTTAGCTCATTAAACTCCAGAAACCCGCGGCTGAG
TGGCTCCTTCAACGTTGCGGTTCTGTCAGTTCCAAACGTAAAACGGCTTGTCCCGCGTCATCGGCGGGGG
TCATAACGTGACTCCCTTAATTCTCCGCTCATGATCTTGATCCCCTGCGCCATCAGATCCTTGGCGGCAA
GAAAGCCATCCAGTTTACTTTGCAGGGCTTCCCAACCTTACCAGAGGGCGCCCCAGCTGGCAATTCCGGT
TCGCTTGCTGTCCATAAAACCGCCCAGTCTAGCTATCGCCATGTAAGCCCACTGCAAGCTACCTGCTTTC
TCTTTGCGCTTGCGTTTTCCCTTGTCCAGATAGCCCAGTAGCTGACATTCATCCGGGGTCAGCACCGTTT
CTGCGGACTGGCTTTCTACGTGTTCCGCTTCCTTTAGCAGCCCTTGCGCCCTGAGTGCTTGCGGCAGCGT
GAAGCTGATCCGTCGAGATTAATAGAAATAAATTCAGCCTAATTCGGCGTTAATTCAGTACATTAAAAAC
GTCCGCAATGTGTTATTAAGTTGTCTAAGCGTCAATTTGTTTACACCACAATATATCCTGCCACCAGCCA
GCCAACAGCTCCCCGACCGGCAGCTCGGCACAAAATCACCACTCGATACAGGCAGCCCATCAGTCCGGGA
CGGCGTCAGCGGGAGAGCCGTTGTAAGGCGGCAGACTTTGCTCATGTTACCGATGCTATTCGGAAGAACG
GCAACTAAGCTGCCGGGTTTGAAACACGGATGATCTCGCGGAGGGTAGCATGTTGATTGTAACGATGACA
GAGCGTTGCTGCCTGTGATCAATTCGGGCACGAACCCAGTGGACATAAGCCTGTTCGGTTCGTAAGCTGT
AATGCAAGTAGCGTATGCGCTCACGCAACTGGTCCAGAACCTTGACCGAACGCAGCGGTGGTAACGGCGC
AGTGGCGGTTTTCATGGCTTGTTATGACTGTTTTTTTGGGGTACAGTCTATGCCTCGGGCATCCAAGCAG
CAAGCGCGTTACGCCGTGGGTCGATGTTTGATGTTATGGAGCAGCAACGATGTTACGCAGCAGGGCAGTC
GCCCTAAAACAAAGTTAAACATCATGGGGGAAGCGGTGATCGCCGAAGTATCGACTCAACTATCAGAGGT
AGTTGGCGTCATCGAGCGCCATCTCGAACCGACGTTGCTGGCCGTACATTTGTACGGCTCCGCAGTGGAT
GGCGGCCTGAAGCCACACAGTGATATTGATTTGCTGGTTACGGTGACCGTAAGGCTTGATGAAACAACGC
GGCGAGCTTTGATCAACGACCTTTTGGAAACTTCGGCTTCCCCTGGAGAGAGCGAGATTCTCCGCGCTGT
AGAAGTCACCATTGTTGTGCACGACGACATCATTCCGTGGCGTTATCCAGCTAAGCGCGAACTGCAATTT
GGAGAATGGCAGCGCAATGACATTCTTGCAGGTATCTTCGAGCCAGCCACGATCGACATTGATCTGGCTA
TCTTGCTGACAAAAGCAAGAGAACATAGCGTTGCCTTGGTAGGTCCAGCGGCGGAGGAACTCTTTGATCC
GGTTCCTGAACAGGATCTATTTGAGGCGCTAAATGAAACCTTAACGCTATGGAACTCGCCGCCCGACTGG
GCTGGCGATGAGCGAAATGTAGTGCTTACGTTGTCCCGCATTTGGTACAGCGCAGTAACCGGCAAAATCG
CGCCGAAGGATGTCGCTGCCGACTGGGCAATGGAGCGCCTGCCGGCCCAGTATCAGCCCGTCATACTTGA
AGCTAGACAGGCTTATCTTGGACAAGAAGAAGATCGCTTGGCCTCGCGCGCAGATCAGTTGGAAGAATTT
GTCCACTACGTGAAAGGCGAGATCACCAAGGTAGTCGGCAAATAATGTCTAGCTAGAAATTCGTTCAAGC
CGACGCCGCTTCGCGGCGCGGCTTAACTCAAGCGTTAGATGCACTAAGCACATAATTGCTCACAGCCAAA
CTATCAGGTCAAGTCTGCTTTTATTATTTTTAAGCGTGCATAATAAGCCCTACACAAATTGGGAGATATA
TCATGCATGACCAAAATCCCTTAACGTGAGTTTTCGTTCCACTGAGCGTCAGACCCCGTAGAAAAGATCA
AAGGATCTTCTTGAGATCCTTTTTTTCTGCGCGTAATCTGCTGCTTGCAAACAAAAAAACCACCGCTACC
AGCGGTGGTTTGTTTGCCGGATCAAGAGCTACCAACTCTTTTTCCGAAGGTAACTGGCTTCAGCAGAGCG
CAGATACCAAATACTGTCCTTCTAGTGTAGCCGTAGTTAGGCCACCACTTCAAGAACTCTGTAGCACCGC
CTACATACCTCGCTCTGCTAATCCTGTTACCAGTGGCTGCTGCCAGTGGCGATAAGTCGTGTCTTACCGG
GTTGGACTCAAGACGATAGTTACCGGATAAGGCGCAGCGGTCGGGCTGAACGGGGGGTTCGTGCACACAG
CCCAGCTTGGAGCGAACGACCTACACCGAACTGAGATACCTACAGCGTGAGCTATGAGAAAGCGCCACGC
TTCCCGAAGGGAGAAAGGCGGACAGGTATCCGGTAAGCGGCAGGGTCGGAACAGGAGAGCGCACGAGGGA
GCTTCCAGGGGGAAACGCCTGGTATCTTTATAGTCCTGTCGGGTTTCGCCACCTCTGACTTGAGCGTCGA
TTTTTGTGATGCTCGTCAGGGGGGCGGAGCCTATGGAAAAACGCCAGCAACGCGGCCTTTTTACGGTTCC
TGGCCTTTTGCTGGCCTTTTGCTCACATGTTCTTTCCTGCGTTATCCCCTGATTCTGTGGATAACCGTAT
TACCGCCTTTGAGTGAGCTGATACCGCTCGCCGCAGCCGAACGACCGAGCGCAGCGAGTCAGTGAGCGAG
GAAGCGGAAGAGCGCCTGATGCGGTATTTTCTCCTTACGCATCTGTGCGGTATTTCACACCGCATATGGT
GCACTCTCAGTACAATCTGCTCTGATGCCGCATAGTTAAGCCAGTATACACTCCGCTATCGCTACGTGAC
TGGGTCATGGCTGCGCCCCGACACCCGCCAACACCCGCTGACGCGCCCTGACGGGCTTGTCTGCTCCCGG
CATCCGCTTACAGACAAGCTGTGACCGTCTCCGGGAGCTGCATGTGTCAGAGGTTTTCACCGTCATCACC
GAAACGCGCGAGGCAGGGTGCCTTGATGTGGGCGCCGGCGGTCGAGTGGCGACGGCGCGGCTTGTCCGCG
CCCTGGTAGATTGCCTGGCCGTAGGCCAGCCATTTTTGAGCGGCCAGCGGCCGCGATAGGCCGACGCGAA
GCGGCGGGGCGTAGGGAGCGCAGCGACCGAAGGGTAGGCGCTTTTTGCAGCTCTTCGGCTGTGCGCTGGC
CAGACAGTTATGCACAGGCCAGGCGGGTTTTAAGAGTTTTAATAAGTTTTAAAGAGTTTTAGGCGGAAAA
ATCGCCTTTTTTCTCTTTTATATCAGTCACTTACATGTGTGACCGGTTCCCAATGTACGGCTTTGGGTTC
CCAATGTACGGGTTCCGGTTCCCAATGTACGGCTTTGGGTTCCCAATGTACGTGCTATCCACAGGAAAGA
GACCTTTTCGACCTTTTTCCCCTGCTAGGGCAATTTGCCCTAGCATCTGCTCCGTACATTAGGAACCGGC
GGATGCTTCGCCCTCGATCAGGTTGCGGTAGCGCATGACTAGGATCGGGCCAGCCTGCCCCGCCTCCTCC
TTCAAATCGTACTCCGGCAGGTCATTTGACCCGATCAGCTTGCGCACGGTGAAACAGAACTTCTTGAACT
CTCCGGCGCTGCCACTGCGTTCGTAGATCGTCTTGAACAACCATCTGGCTTCTGCCTTGCCTGCGGCGCG
GCGTGCCAGGCGGTAGAGAAAACGGCCGATGCCGGGATCGATCAAAAAGTAATCGGGGTGAACCGTCAGC
ACGTCCGGGTTCTTGCCTTCTGTGATCTCGCGGTACATCCAATCAGCTAGCTCGATCTCGATGTACTCCG
GCCGCCCGGTTTCGCTCTTTACGATCTTGTAGCGGCTAATCAAGGCTTCACCCTCGGATACCGTCACCAG
GCGGCCGTTCTTGGCCTTCTTCGTACGCTGCATGGCAACGTGCGTGGTGTTTAACCGAATGCAGGTTTCT
ACCAGGTCGTCTTTCTGCTTTCCGCCATCGGCTCGCCGGCAGAACTTGAGTACGTCCGCAACGTGTGGAC
GGAACACGCGGCCGGGCTTGTCTCCCTTCCCTTCCCGGTATCGGTTCATGGATTCGGTTAGATGGGAAAC
CGCCATCAGTACCAGGTCGTAATCCCACACACTGGCCATGCCGGCCGGCCCTGCGGAAACCTCTACGTGC
CCGTCTGGAAGCTCGTAGCGGATCACCTCGCCAGCTCGTCGGTCACGCTTCGACAGACGGAAAACGGCCA
CGTCCATGATGCTGCGACTATCGCGGGTGCCCACGTCATAGAGCATCGGAACGAAAAAATCTGGTTGCTC
GTCGCCCTTGGGCGGCTTCCTAATCGACGGCGCACCGGCTGCCGGCGGTTGCCGGGATTCTTTGCGGATT
CGATCAGCGGCCGCTTGCCACGATTCACCGGGGCGTGCTTCTGCCTCGATGCGTTGCCGCTGGGCGGCCT
GCGCGGCCTTCAACTTCTCCACCAGGTCATCACCCAGCGCCGCGCCGATTTGTACCGGGCCGGATGGTTT
GCGACCGCTCACGCCGATTCCTCGGGCTTGGGGGTTCCAGTGCCATTGCAGGGCCGGCAGACAACCCAGC
CGCTTACGCCTGGCCAACCGCCCGTTCCTCCACACATGGGGCATTCCACGGCGTCGGTGCCTGGTTGTTC
TTGATTTTCCATGCCGCCTCCTTTAGCCGCTAAAATTCATCTACTCATTTATTCATTTGCTCATTTACTC
TGGTAGCTGCGCGATGTATTCAGATAGCAGCTCGGTAATGGTCTTGCCTTGGCGTACCGCGTACATCTTC
AGCTTGGTGTGATCCTCCGCCGGCAACTGAAAGTTGACCCGCTTCATGGCTGGCGTGTCTGCCAGGCTGG
CCAACGTTGCAGCCTTGCTGCTGCGTGCGCTCGGACGGCCGGCACTTAGCGTGTTTGTGCTTTTGCTCAT
TTTCTCTTTACCTCATTAACTCAAATGAGTTTTGATTTAATTTCAGCGGCCAGCGCCTGGACCTCGCGGG
CAGCGTCGCCCTCGGGTTCTGATTCAAGAACGGTTGTGCCGGCGGCGGCAGTGCCTGGGTAGCTCACGCG
CTGCGTGATACGGGACTCAAGAATGGGCAGCTCGTACCCGGCCAGCGCCTCGGCAACCTCACCGCCGATG
CGCGTGCCTTTGATCGCCCGCGACACGACAAAGGCCGCTTGTAGCCTTCCATCCGTGACCTCAATGCGCT
GCTTAACCAGCTCCACCAGGTCGGCGGTGGCCCATATGTCGTAAGGGCTTGGCTGCACCGGAATCAGCAC
GAAGTCGGCTGCCTTGATCGCGGACACAGCCAAGTCCGCCGCCTGGGGCGCTCCGTCGATCACTACGAAG
TCGCGCCGGCCGATGGCCTTCACGTCGCGGTCAATCGTCGGGCGGTCGATGCCGACAACGGTTAGCGGTT
GATCTTCCCGCACGGCCGCCCAATCGCGGGCACTGCCCTGGGGATCGGAATCGACTAACAGAACATCGGC
CCCGGCGAGTTGCAGGGCGCGGGCTAGATGGGTTGCGATGGTCGTCTTGCCTGACCCGCCTTTCTGGTTA
AGTACAGCGATAACCTTCATGCGTTCCCCTTGCGTATTTGTTTATTTACTCATCGCATCATATACGCAGC
GACCGCATGACGCAAGCTGTTTTACTCAAATACACATCACCTTTTTAGACGGCGGCGCTCGGTTTCTTCA
GCGGCCAAGCTGGCCGGCCAGGCCGCCAGCTTGGCATCAGACAAACCGGCCAGGATTTCATGCAGCCGCA
CGGTTGAGACGTGCGCGGGCGGCTCGAACACGTACCCGGCCGCGATCATCTCCGCCTCGATCTCTTCGGT
AATGAAAAACGGTTCGTCCTGGCCGTCCTGGTGCGGTTTCATGCTTGTTCCTCTTGGCGTTCATTCTCGG
CGGCCGCCAGGGCGTCGGCCTCGGTCAATGCGTCCTCACGGAAGGCACCGCGCCGCCTGGCCTCGGTGGG
CGTCACTTCCTCGCTGCGCTCAAGTGCGCGGTACAGGGTCGAGCGATGCACGCCAAGCAGTGCAGCCGCC
TCTTTCACGGTGCGGCCTTCCTGGTCGATCAGCTCGCGGGCGTGCGCGATCTGTGCCGGGGTGAGGGTAG
GGCGGGGGCCAAACTTCACGCCTCGGGCCTTGGCGGCCTCGCGCCCGCTCCGGGTGCGGTCGATGATTAG
GGAACGCTCGAACTCGGCAATGCCGGCGAACACGGTCAACACCATGCGGCCGGCCGGCGTGGTGGTGTCG
GCCCACGGCTCTGCCAGGCTACGCAGGCCCGCGCCGGCCTCCTGGATGCGCTCGGCAATGTCCAGTAGGT
CGCGGGTGCTGCGGGCCAGGCGGTCTAGCCTGGTCACTGTCACAACGTCGCCAGGGCGTAGGTGGTCAAG
CATCCTGGCCAGCTCCGGGCGGTCGCGCCTGGTGCCGGTGATCTTCTCGGAAAACAGCTTGGTGCAGCCG
GCCGCGTGCAGTTCGGCCCGTTGGTTGGTCAAGTCCTGGTCGTCGGTGCTGACGCGGGCATAGCCCAGCA
GGCCAGCGGCGGCGCTCTTGTTCATGGCGTAATGTCTCCGGTTCTAGTCGCAAGTATTCTACTTTATGCG
ACTAAAACACGCGACAAGAAAACGCCAGGAAAAGGGCAGGGCGGCAGCCTGTCGCGTAACTTAGGACTTG
TGCGACATGTCGTTTTCAGAAGACGGCTGCACTGAACGTCAGAAGCCGACTGCACTATAGCAGCGGAGGG
GTTGGATCAAAGTACTTTGATCCCGAGGGGAACCCTGTGGTTGGCATGCACATACAAATGGACGAACGGA
TAAACCT
Features (pLannotate 1.2.2; 26 found; start..end, strand, type, name):
     54..78      -  misc_feature   RB T-DNA repeat: right border repeat from nopaline C58 T-DNA
    144..298     -  CDS            lacZα (fragment): LacZα fragment of β-galactosidase; lacZ fragment
    322..342     +  protein_bind   attB4: mutant version of attB; core recombination site for the Gateway® BP reaction BP Clonase™
   1689..1709    +  protein_bind   attB1: mutant version of attB; core recombination site for the Gateway® BP reaction BP Clonase™
   1713..3983    +  CDS            SBT1.7: SBT17_ARATH - Also known as ARA12, ASP48 From Arabidopsis thaliana (Mouse-ear cress).
   3985..4009    -  protein_bind   attB2: mutant version of attB; recombination site for the Gateway® BP reaction BP Clonase™
   4020..4697    +  CDS            mRFP1: monomeric derivative of DsRed (Campbell et al., 2002) mammalian codon-optimized
   4719..4971    +  terminator     NOS terminator: nopaline synthase terminator and poly(A) signal
   5026..5048    -  protein_bind   lac operator (fragment): The lac repressor binds to the lac operator to inhibit transcription in E. coli. This inhibition can be relieved by adding lactose or isopropyl-β-D-thiogalactopyranoside (IPTG). lac repressor encoded by lacI
   5052..5082    -  promoter       lac promoter: promoter for the E. coli lac operon
   5097..5118    -  protein_bind   CAP binding site: CAP binding activates transcription in the presence of cAMP. E. coli catabolite activator protein
   5154..5406    -  terminator     NOS terminator: nopaline synthase terminator and poly(A) signal
   5557..6582    -  CDS            HygR: aminoglycoside phosphotransferase from E. coli; aph(4)-Ia; confers resistance to hygromycin
   6634..6813    -  promoter       NOS promoter: nopaline synthase promoter
   6893..7222    -  CDS            tnpA (fragment): TN5P_ECOLX - Also known as tnp. Experimental evidence at protein level: Swiss-Prot protein existence level 1. Mediates transposition of transposon Tn5 by a 'cut and paste' mechanism. First, the monomeric transposase binds the 19 bp inverted DNA repeats flanking the transposon. Then, dimerization of the DNA- bound transposase creates a synaptic DNA complex. After nicking of the first DNA strand, excision of the transposon proceeds through a series of intermediates. The transposase then mediates the insertion of the transposon at a new site by strand transfer. The activity of the wild- type tran
   7319..7343    -  misc_feature   LB T-DNA repeat: left border repeat from nopaline C58 T-DNA
   7602..7625    +  promoter       Pc promoter (fragment): intI1 (promoter lies within the coding sequence); class 1 integron promoter
   7801..7857    +  CDS            GmR (fragment): gentamycin acetyltransferase; aacC1; confers resistance to gentamycin
   7868..8655    +  CDS            SmR (fragment): aminoglycoside adenylyltransferase (Murphy, 1985); aadA; confers resistance to spectinomycin and streptomycin
   8901..9489    +  rep_origin     ori: high-copy-number ColE1/pMB1/pBR322/pUC origin of replication
   9675..9815    -  misc_feature   bom: basis of mobility region from pBR322
   9917..9956    -  CDS            rop (fragment): Rop protein, which maintains plasmids at low copy number; rop
  10159..10353   -  rep_origin     pVS1 oriV: origin of replication for the Pseudomonas plasmid pVS1 (Heeb et al., 2000)
  10419..11492   -  CDS            pVS1 RepA: replication protein from the Pseudomonas plasmid pVS1 (Heeb et al., 2000)
  11921..12550   -  CDS            pVS1 StaA: stability protein from the Pseudomonas plasmid pVS1 (Heeb et al., 2000)
  13110..13511   -  CDS            Y4CG_SINFN (fragment): Protein inferred from homology: Swiss-Prot protein existence level 3. From Sinorhizobium fredii (strain NBRC 101917 / NGR234).
