[The description below was written by a language model from this plasmid's Addgene catalogue record and pLannotate feature annotations shown in this document.]
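Description:
cARA12-mRFP is a plant expression binary vector built on the R4pGWB553 Gateway backbone, designed for T-DNA transfer into plants. The backbone carries two replication systems. A high-copy ColE1/pUC-type origin, with the pBR322 bom region, supports propagation in E. coli. The pVS1 oriV with its RepA replication and StaA stability proteins maintains the plasmid in Agrobacterium. Bacterial selection is by spectinomycin through the aadA (SmR) gene. There is a size discrepancy in the record: the catalogue lists about 15.6 kb in total, whereas the annotated sequencing result is 13,797 nt.

The payload lies between the nopaline-type right and left T-DNA border repeats. The region between the attB4 and attB1 sites, roughly 1.3 kb, is unannotated in the feature table. Its position fits the promoter slot of an R4 dual-site Gateway vector, and the catalogue names the promoter as TBA2. Between attB1 and attB2 is the Arabidopsis thaliana ARA12 coding sequence (At5g67360, also annotated as the subtilase SBT1.7). Downstream of attB2 comes the backbone-encoded mRFP1, giving a C-terminal red fluorescent fusion, and the unit ends with a NOS terminator. A second cassette in the opposite orientation has a NOS promoter driving the hygromycin phosphotransferase gene, also with a NOS terminator. This cassette allows hygromycin selection of transformed plants. Residual lacZα and lac promoter/operator fragments are leftovers of the vector's construction.

The associated publication concerns polar secretion and the asymmetric distribution of extracellular matrix proteins in Arabidopsis seed coat epidermal cells. This suggests that the construct is used to visualise the localisation of the ARA12 fusion protein in those cells.
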