Addgene plasmid #181961: cARA12-mRFP
Purpose: ARA12 protein tagged with mRFP, under control of TBA2 promoter
Depositing lab: George Haughn. Depositing organization: University of British Columbia. Publication: Asymmetric distribution of extracellular matrix proteins in seed coat epidermal cells of Arabidopsis is determined by polar secretion. Lee YC, Dean GH, Gilchrist E, Tsai AY, Haughn GW. Plant Direct. 2021 Nov 28;5(11):e360. doi: 10.1002/pld3.360. eCollection 2021 Nov. PubMed 34877448.
Backbone
  Vector backbone: R4pGWB553
  Backbone manufacturer: Tsuyoshi NAKAGAWA, Shinya NAKAMURA, Katsunori TANAKA, Makoto KAWAMUKAI, Takamasa SUZUKI, Kenzo NAKAMURA, Tetsuya KIMUR
  Backbone size w/o insert (bp): 11998
  Total vector size (bp): 15600
  Vector type: Plant Expression
  Selectable markers: Hygromycin
Growth in bacteria
  Bacterial resistance: Spectinomycin, 50 μg/mL
  Growth temperature: 37°C
  Growth strain: DH5alpha
  Copy number: High Copy
Gene/Insert
  Gene/Insert name: ARA12
  Species: A. thaliana (mustard weed)
  Insert size (bp): 2274
  GenBank ID: At5g67360
  Entrez Gene: ARA12 (a.k.a. AT5G67360, K8K14.8, K8K14_8)
  Promoter: TBA2
  Tag / fusion protein: mRFP (C terminal on backbone)
  Cloning method: Gateway Cloning
  Sequencing primers: 5′ M13F -20
Terms and licenses: Academic/Nonprofit Terms; Industry Terms: Not Available to Industry
How to cite: cARA12-mRFP was a gift from George Haughn (Addgene plasmid # 181961 ; http://n2t.net/addgene:181961 ; RRID:Addgene_181961)
