>Addgene plasmid #181961 | cARA12-mRFP | depositor partial sequence | sequence record 352224 | ARA12 coding sequence cloned into R4pGWB553
ATGTCTTCTTCGTTTCTCTCCTCCACTGCTTTCTTCCTCCTCCTTTGTCTAGGATTCTGCCACGTGTCCT
CTTCCTCCTCCGACCAAGGAACTTACATCGTTCACATGGCTAAATCTCAGATGCCGTCGTCTTTCGACCT
CCACTCTAACTGGTACGATTCATCTCTCAGATCTATCTCCGACTCAGCCGAATTGCTCTACACTTACGAG
AACGCGATTCATGGATTCTCAACACGGCTAACTCAAGAAGAAGCCGACTCGCTCATGACTCAACCTGGTG
TTATCTCCGTTTTACCGGAGCACCGTTACGAGCTACACACCACTCGTACTCCTCTCTTCCTCGGTCTCGA
CGAACACACCGCAGATCTGTTCCCTGAAGCCGGCTCTTACAGCGACGTCGTCGTCGGAGTTCTCGATACC
GGAGTTTGGCCCGAGAGTAAAAGCTACTCCGACGAAGGATTCGGTCCTATTCCTTCCTCCTGGAAAGGCG
GATGCGAGGCCGGAACCAATTTCACCGCTTCTCTCTGTAACCGTAAACTAATCGGAGCAAGATTCTTCGC
TCGTGGTTACGAATCAACGATGGGACCAATCGATGAATCTAAAGAATCAAGATCTCCTAGAGACGACGAC
GGTCACGGAACTCACACCTCATCGACCGCCGCTGGATCCGTCGTTGAAGGAGCTAGCTTATTAGGCTACG
CTTCAGGAACAGCTCGTGGTATGGCTCCACGCGCTCGTGTCGCTGTTTACAAAGTCTGTTGGCTCGGTGG
TTGTTTCAGCTCAGATATTTTAGCTGCAATCGATAAAGCCATCGCCGATAACGTCAATGTCCTGTCGATG
TCACTCGGCGGTGGAATGTCGGATTATTATAGAGACGGTGTTGCGATCGGAGCATTCGCCGCCATGGAAA
GAGGGATTTTAGTATCTTGCTCAGCTGGTAATGCTGGTCCGAGTAGTTCTAGTTTATCAAACGTAGCTCC
ATGGATCACAACTGTTGGTGCTGGTACTTTAGATCGTGATTTTCCGGCGCTTGCGATTCTCGGTAACGGC
AAGAATTTCACCGGAGTTTCTTTGTTTAAAGGAGAAGCTTTACCGGATAAATTGTTGCCGTTTATTTACG
CTGGGAATGCTAGTAATGCTACTAATGGTAATCTCTGTATGACCGGAACTTTGATCCCGGAGAAAGTAAA
GGGGAAGATTGTGATGTGTGATAGAGGAATTAATGCTAGAGTTCAGAAAGGTGATGTGGTTAAAGCAGCA
GGTGGAGTTGGAATGATTCTGGCTAACACTGCGGCGAATGGTGAAGAGCTTGTTGCGGATGCTCATTTGT
TACCGGCGACCACCGTTGGTGAAAAAGCCGGTGATATAATCCGGCATTACGTGACTACTGATCCTAATCC
CACCGCTTCGATTTCAATCTTAGGAACAGTCGTCGGTGTTAAACCATCTCCGGTTGTCGCAGCGTTTAGC
TCACGTGGACCGAATTCGATTACACCGAATATTCTTAAACCGGATCTGATCGCTCCTGGAGTAAACATCC
TCGCCGCGTGGACCGGTGCTGCTGGACCAACCGGACTCGCTTCCGATTCTCGCCGCGTGGAGTTCAATAT
CATCTCTGGGACGTCGATGTCTTGCCCTCACGTTAGTGGTTTAGCGGCGCTTCTCAAGTCGGTGCATCCT
GAATGGAGCCCGGCGGCGATTAGATCGGCGCTTATGACCACCGCTTACAAAACCTACAAAGACGGTAAAC
CGTTACTCGACATCGCGACAGGGAAGCCTTCGACGCCGTTCGATCACGGTGCAGGACACGTGTCACCAAC
AACTGCCACTAATCCAGGACTCATCTACGATCTAACGACGGAGGATTACTTAGGCTTCCTCTGCGCATTG
AATTACACATCGCCGCAAATTCGAAGTGTCTCGAGACGTAATTACACTTGCGATCCGAGTAAATCGTACT
CGGTCGCTGATTTGAACTACCCGTCGTTCGCCGTTAACGTTGATGGAGTCGGTGCGTATAAGTACACGCG
CACGGTGACGAGCGTGGGAGGAGCTGGGACTTACTCGGTTAAAGTAACTTCGGAGACGACAGGAGTCAAG
ATTTCGGTTGAACCGGCGGTTTTGAATTTCAAGGAAGCTAACGAGAAAAAATCGTATACGGTGACGTTTA
CTGTAGACTCGTCGAAGCCGTCTGGATCTAACAGCTTTGGGAGTATTGAATGGTCGGATGGGAAACACGT
GGTGGGAAGTCCCGTGGCGATTAGCTGGACA
