>Addgene plasmid #181961 | cARA12-mRFP | depositor partial sequence | sequence record 352225 | TBA2 promoter cloned into R4pGWB553
GTTTTGTGTTCCCTACATCATACCCTATATATAGTCACACACACCTAAACACATTTTTACATCATTTTTA
ATAATGTCCGTGTCTGTGTGTATTTTCTTAATTGTTACAGTGAAATAAATAAATGTGAAAGAGATTTGGT
TTAAATTAGATAACTATTTTACTTGAGAGTGTTTAATCTGACGTACATATTGGTTAATTCAGTTCAACGT
CTTATAGTGACATTAGATATTAATATTGATTAGATATTTTCTTACGTAATGTTCTCAAATCGGATAAATC
AGTCAGTCAAGCCATTATAATAAAATATTATACGAAGTTATAAAAGAAGAAAAAGAACTTTTTACTAAGT
TTAGAATTTATAATATTCAATTTTCACTTTACTAACATCGGTGATTCACCTAAAGCATTCTGTTTTACCA
AGAATGTGTGTTTGCTTTAGAATTCACAGTATTTACTTCTCACTTGATCCCGTGTGTAGTAGACAATAAA
ACCATGTTGTTTCGGAGACTCATCATATTCACAAACAGATTTTCCGATTTAATAGTTCTTTTTCTTCTTT
TATAATTTTCATAGTACTGTATCTTGTTTTAATGGCTTTGCCTTGACTGACTGATTTATCTGATTTGAGA
ACACTACGTAAGAAAACATCTAATACTATTATCTACTATCACTATATCTGTATTTAAATAACAATAGTTG
TTTACCAATATCAAAATTACAGAGGGTGCTTAACTGCGTTTAGTATACATTTTTTATTATGTAATTTTAA
TTATAAATAAACCAGTTTACAATTTGGGATTTCTTTATTAGGATTTCATAACACACCATTGTTGAAAAAT
GGAGATCTAAATTGACATTATATATGAAAGACAATAAATAAGATACAACGTTTTATATAAACAATATGGA
TTATATACAATAGTTAAAAAATCCTTAGATGTCTGTTAAACACAGCGTTTTGGTGAGTTAACTCGTATGG
TATAAGTTTAAAGCATTCCAGTAACTATATTGGTATCAAAATCTACATTCATATTAATTCAAATAATTTT
TTACGTTTACCAAAATAAATCCATATAAACATGCGATTGATCTTGGGCAAGAGAGGTGTTAAAATAGTAT
CTTGGTATGACTATTAGTTGAAATTTGACTAATGCATTCAAGAATGTATATTTATTGTAAGAAATGCTCA
CGTATCTTATTTGATAAAGAATGCTCACGTACCTTAATAAATACGTGTGCATAGAGTTTGTGTGTATATA
TAGATGGTTATGATCAGGGAAGAAGAACACAACACAACTCACCTCAAACAGACAATTTAATTCCAAAAGA
TAAAAACAATCAAAAG
